>Addgene plasmid #144356 | TFORF2899 | addgene full sequence | sequence record 404190 | Addgene NGS Result
TTAATGTAGTCTTATGCAATACTCTTGTAGTCTTGCAACATGGTAACGATGAGTTAGCAACATGCCTTAC
AAGGAGAGAAAAAGCACCGTGCATGCCGATTGGTGGAAGTAAGGTGGTACGATCGTGCCTTATTAGGAAG
GCAACAGACGGGTCTGACATGGATTGGACGAACCACTGAATTGCCGCATTGCAGAGATATTGTATTTAAG
TGCCTAGCTCGATACATAAACGGGTCTCTCTGGTTAGACCAGATCTGAGCCTGGGAGCTCTCTGGCTAAC
TAGGGAACCCACTGCTTAAGCCTCAATAAAGCTTGCCTTGAGTGCTTCAAGTAGTGTGTGCCCGTCTGTT
GTGTGACTCTGGTAACTAGAGATCCCTCAGACCCTTTTAGTCAGTGTGGAAAATCTCTAGCAGTGGCGCC
CGAACAGGGACTTGAAAGCGAAAGGGAAACCAGAGGAGCTCTCTCGACGCAGGACTCGGCTTGCTGAAGC
GCGCACGGCAAGAGGCGAGGGGCGGCGACTGGTGAGTACGCCAAAAATTTTGACTAGCGGAGGCTAGAAG
GAGAGAGATGGGTGCGAGAGCGTCAGTATTAAGCGGGGGAGAATTAGATCGCGATGGGAAAAAATTCGGT
TAAGGCCAGGGGGAAAGAAAAAATATAAATTAAAACATATAGTATGGGCAAGCAGGGAGCTAGAACGATT
CGCAGTTAATCCTGGCCTGTTAGAAACATCAGAAGGCTGTAGACAAATACTGGGACAGCTACAACCATCC
CTTCAGACAGGATCAGAAGAACTTAGATCATTATATAATACAGTAGCAACCCTCTATTGTGTGCATCAAA
GGATAGAGATAAAAGACACCAAGGAAGCTTTAGACAAGATAGAGGAAGAGCAAAACAAAAGTAAGACCAC
CGCACAGCAAGCGGCCGCTGATCTTCAGACCTGGAGGAGGAGATATGAGGGACAATTGGAGAAGTGAATT
ATATAAATATAAAGTAGTAAAAATTGAACCATTAGGAGTAGCACCCACCAAGGCAAAGAGAAGAGTGGTG
CAGAGAGAAAAAAGAGCAGTGGGAATAGGAGCTTTGTTCCTTGGGTTCTTGGGAGCAGCAGGAAGCACTA
TGGGCGCAGCGTCAATGACGCTGACGGTACAGGCCAGACAATTATTGTCTGGTATAGTGCAGCAGCAGAA
CAATTTGCTGAGGGCTATTGAGGCGCAACAGCATCTGTTGCAACTCACAGTCTGGGGCATCAAGCAGCTC
CAGGCAAGAATCCTGGCTGTGGAAAGATACCTAAAGGATCAACAGCTCCTGGGGATTTGGGGTTGCTCTG
GAAAACTCATTTGCACCACTGCTGTGCCTTGGAATGCTAGTTGGAGTAATAAATCTCTGGAACAGATTTG
GAATCACACGACCTGGATGGAGTGGGACAGAGAAATTAACAATTACACAAGCTTAATACACTCCTTAATT
GAAGAATCGCAAAACCAGCAAGAAAAGAATGAACAAGAATTATTGGAATTAGATAAATGGGCAAGTTTGT
GGAATTGGTTTAACATAACAAATTGGCTGTGGTATATAAAATTATTCATAATGATAGTAGGAGGCTTGGT
AGGTTTAAGAATAGTTTTTGCTGTACTTTCTATAGTGAATAGAGTTAGGCAGGGATATTCACCATTATCG
TTTCAGACCCACCTCCCAACCCCGAGGGGACCCATGCATTGCATCTCAATTAGTCAGCAACCAGGTGTGG
AAAGTCCCCAGGCTCCCCAGCAGGCAGAAGTATGCAAAGCATGCGTCTCAATTAGTCAGCAACCATAGTC
CCGCCCCTAACTCCGCCCATCCCGCCCCTAACTCCGCCCAGTTCCGCCCATTCTCCGCCCCATGGCTGAC
TAATTTTTTTTATTTATGCAGAGGCCGAGGCCGCCTCGGCCTCTGAGCTATTCCAGAAGTAGTGAGGAGG
CTTTTTTGGAGGCCTAGGCTTTTGCAAAAAGCTTTCTAGAGGTACCACCGGAGCTTACCATGACCGAGTA
CAAGCCCACGGTGCGCCTCGCCACCCGCGACGACGTCCCCAGGGCCGTACGCACCCTCGCCGCCGCGTTC
GCCGACTACCCCGCCACGCGCCACACCGTCGATCCGGACCGCCACATCGAGCGGGTCACCGAGCTGCAAG
AACTCTTCCTCACGCGCGTCGGGCTCGACATCGGCAAGGTGTGGGTCGCGGACGACGGCGCCGCCGTGGC
GGTCTGGACCACGCCGGAGAGCGTCGAAGCGGGGGCGGTGTTCGCCGAGATCGGCCCGCGCATGGCCGAG
TTGAGCGGTTCCCGGCTGGCCGCGCAGCAACAGATGGAAGGCCTCCTGGCGCCGCACCGGCCCAAGGAGC
CCGCGTGGTTCCTGGCCACCGTCGGCGTCTCGCCCGACCACCAGGGCAAGGGTCTGGGCAGCGCCGTCGT
GCTCCCCGGAGTGGAGGCGGCCGAGCGCGCCGGGGTGCCCGCCTTCCTGGAGACCTCCGCGCCCCGCAAC
CTCCCCTTCTACGAGCGGCTCGGCTTCACCGTCACCGCCGACGTCGAGGTGCCCGAAGGACCGCGCACCT
GGTGCATGACCCGCAAGCCCGGTGCCAGTTAACGAATTCTAGATCTTGAGACAAATGGCAGTATTCATCC
ACAATTTTAAAAGAAAAGGGGGGATTGGGGGGTACAGTGCAGGGGAAAGAATAGTAGACATAATAGCAAC
AGACATACAAACTAAAGAATTACAAAAACAAATTACAAAAATTCAAAATTTTCGGGTTTATTACAGGGAC
AGCAGAGATCCACTTTGGCGCCGGCTCGAGGCCTGCAGGTGCAAAGATGGATAAAGTTTTAAACAGAGAG
GAATCTTTGCAGCTAATGGACCTTCTAGGTCTTGAAAGGAGTGGGAATTGGCTCCGGTGCCCGTCAGTGG
GCAGAGCGCACATCGCCCACAGTCCCCGAGAAGTTGGGGGGAGGGGTCGGCAATTGAACCGGTGCCTAGA
GAAGGTGGCGCGGGGTAAACTGGGAAAGTGATGTCGTGTACTGGCTCCGCCTTTTTCCCGAGGGTGGGGG
AGAACCGTATATAAGTGCAGTAGTCGCCGTGAACGTTCTTTTTCGCAACGGGTTTGCCGCCAGAACACAG
GTAAGTGCCGTGTGTGGTTCCCGCGGGCCTGGCCTCTTTACGGGTTATGGCCCTTGCGTGCCTTGAATTA
CTTCCACCTGGCTGCAGTACGTGATTCTTGATCCCGAGCTTCGGGTTGGAAGTGGGTGGGAGAGTTCGAG
GCCTTGCGCTTAAGGAGCCCCTTCGCCTCGTGCTTGAGTTGAGGCCTGGCCTGGGCGCTGGGGCCGCCGC
GTGCGAATCTGGTGGCACCTTCGCGCCTGTCTCGCTGCTTTCGATAAGTCTCTAGCCATTTAAAATTTTT
GATGACCTGCTGCGACGCTTTTTTTCTGGCAAGATAGTCTTGTAAATGCGGGCCAAGATCTGCACACTGG
TATTTCGGTTTTTGGGGCCGCGGGCGGCGACGGGGCCCGTGCGTCCCAGCGCACATGTTCGGCGAGGCGG
GGCCTGCGAGCGCGGCCACCGAGAATCGGACGGGGGTAGTCTCAAGCTGGCCGGCCTGCTCTGGTGCCTG
GCCTCGCGCCGCCGTGTATCGCCCCGCCCTGGGCGGCAAGGCTGGCCCGGTCGGCACCAGTTGCGTGAGC
GGAAAGATGGCCGCTTCCCGGCCCTGCTGCAGGGAGCTCAAAATGGAGGACGCGGCGCTCGGGAGAGCGG
GCGGGTGAGTCACCCACACAAAGGAAAAGGGCCTTTCCGTCCTCAGCCGTCGCTTCATGTGACTCCACGG
AGTACCGGGCGCCGTCCAGGCACCTCGATTAGTTCTCGAGCTTTTGGAGTACGTCGTCTTTAGGTTGGGG
GGAGGGGTTTTATGCGATGGAGTTTCCCCACACTGAGTGGGTGGAGACTGAAGTTAGGCCAGCTTGGCAC
TTGATGTAATTCTCCTTGGAATTTGCCCTTTTTGAGTTTGGATCTTGGTTCATTCTCAAGCCTCAGACAG
TGGTTCAAAGTTTTTTTCTTCCATTTCAGGTGTCGTGAGGCTAGCACCGCCACCATGGCGGCCAACATGT
ACCGGGTCGGAGATTATGTCTACTTTGAGAATTCCTCCAGCAACCCATACCTAATAAGAAGGATAGAAGA
ACTCAACAAGACTGCAAGTGGCAACGTGGAAGCAAAAGTAGTATGCTTTTATAGACGACGTGATATTTCC
AACACACTTATAATGCTCGCAGATAAGCATGCTAAAGAAATTGAGGAAGAATCTGAAACAACAGTTGAGG
CTGACTTGACCGATAAGCAGAAACATCAGTTGAAACATAGGGAACTCTTTTTGTCACGCCAGTATGAATC
TCTGCCCGCAACACATATCAGGGGAAAGTGCAGTGTTGCCCTTCTGAATGAGACAGAATCAGTATTGTCA
TATCTTGATAAGGAGGATACCTTCTTCTACTCATTGGTCTATGACCCCTCATTGAAAACACTATTAGCTG
ACAAAGGTGAAATCAGAGTGGGACCTAGATATCAAGCAGACATTCCAGAAATGCTGTTAGAAGGAGAATC
AGATGAGAGGGAACAATCAAAATTGGAAGTTAAAGTTTGGGATCCAAATAGCCCACTTACGGATCGACAG
ATTGACCAGTTTTTAGTTGTAGCACGTGCTGTTGGGACATTCGCCAGAGCCCTGGATTGCAGCAGTTCTG
TGAGGCAGCCTAGTTTGCATATGAGTGCTGCTGCAGCTTCCCGAGACATCACCTTGTTTCACGCTATGGA
TACATTGTATAGACACAGCTATGATTTGAGCAGTGCCATTAGTGTCTTAGTACCACTCGGAGGACCTGTT
TTATGCAGAGATGAAATGGAGGAATGGTCAGCCTCTGAAGCTAGCTTATTTGAAGAGGCACTGGAAAAAT
ATGGCAAAGACTTCAATGACATACGGCAAGATTTTCTTCCTTGGAAATCATTGACTAGCATCATTGAATA
TTATTACATGTGGAAAACTACTGACAGATATGTGCAACAGAAACGTCTAAAAGCAGCAGAAGCTGAGAGT
AAACTGAAACAAGTATATATCCCAACCTACAGCAAACCAAATCCCAACCAAATATCCACTAGTAATGGGA
AGCCTGGTGCTGTGAATGGAGCTGTGGGGACCACGTTCCAGCCTCAGAATCCTCTCTTAGGGAGAGCCTG
TGAGAGCTGCTATGCTACACAGTCTCACCAGTGGTATTCTTGGGGCCCACCTAATATGCAGTGTAGATTA
TGTGCAATTTGTTGGCTTTATTGGAAAAAATATGGAGGCTTGAAAATGCCCACCCAGTCAGAAGAAGAGA
AGTTATCTCCTAGCCCAACTACAGAGGACCCTCGTGTTAGAAGTCACGTGTCCCGCCAGGCCATGCAGGG
AATGCCAGTCCGAAACACTGGGAGTCCAAAGTCTGCAGTGAAGACCCGCCAAGCTTTCTTCCTTCATACT
ACATATTTCACAAAATTTGCTCGTCAGGTCTGCAAAAATACCCTCCGGCTGCGGCAGGCAGCAAGACGGC
CGTTTGTTGCTATTAATTATGCTGCCATTAGGGCAGAATGTAAGATGCTTTTAAATTCTTAGTAATGAAC
TAGTCCGTAACTTGAAAGTATTTCGATTTCTTGGCTTTATATATCTTGTGGAAAGGACGAGTCTTGCAGG
TCTTGAAGTGGGACACGCGTTAAGTCGACAATCAACCTCTGGATTACAAAATTTGTGAAAGATTGACTGG
TATTCTTAACTATGTTGCTCCTTTTACGCTATGTGGATACGCTGCTTTAATGCCTTTGTATCATGCTATT
GCTTCCCGTATGGCTTTCATTTTCTCCTCCTTGTATAAATCCTGGTTGCTGTCTCTTTATGAGGAGTTGT
GGCCCGTTGTCAGGCAACGTGGCGTGGTGTGCACTGTGTTTGCTGACGCAACCCCCACTGGTTGGGGCAT
TGCCACCACCTGTCAGCTCCTTTCCGGGACTTTCGCTTTCCCCCTCCCTATTGCCACGGCGGAACTCATC
GCCGCCTGCCTTGCCCGCTGCTGGACAGGGGCTCGGCTGTTGGGCACTGACAATTCCGTGGTGTTGTCGG
GGAAATCATCGTCCTTTCCTTGGCTGCTCGCCTGTGTTGCCACCTGGATTCTGCGCGGGACGTCCTTCTG
CTACGTCCCTTCGGCCCTCAATCCAGCGGACCTTCCTTCCCGCGGCCTGCTGCCGGCTCTGCGGCCTCTT
CCGCGTCTTCGCCTTCGCCCTCAGACGAGTCGGATCTCCCTTTGGGCCGCCTCCCCGCGTCGACTTTAAG
ACCAATGACTTACAAGGCAGCTGTAGATCTTAGCCACTTTTTAAAAGAAAAGGGGGGACTGGAAGGGCTA
ATTCACTCCCAACGAAGACAAGATCTGCTTTTTGCTTGTACTGGGTCTCTCTGGTTAGACCAGATCTGAG
CCTGGGAGCTCTCTGGCTAACTAGGGAACCCACTGCTTAAGCCTCAATAAAGCTTGCCTTGAGTGCTTCA
AGTAGTGTGTGCCCGTCTGTTGTGTGACTCTGGTAACTAGAGATCCCTCAGACCCTTTTAGTCAGTGTGG
AAAATCTCTAGCAGTACGTATAGTAGTTCATGTCATCTTATTATTCAGTATTTATAACTTGCAAAGAAAT
GAATATCAGAGAGTGAGAGGAACTTGTTTATTGCAGCTTATAATGGTTACAAATAAAGCAATAGCATCAC
AAATTTCACAAATAAAGCATTTTTTTCACTGCATTCTAGTTGTGGTTTGTCCAAACTCATCAATGTATCT
TATCATGTCTGGCTCTAGCTATCCCGCCCCTAACTCCGCCCATCCCGCCCCTAACTCCGCCCAGTTCCGC
CCATTCTCCGCCCCATGGCTGACTAATTTTTTTTATTTATGCAGAGGCCGAGGCCGCCTCGGCCTCTGAG
CTATTCCAGAAGTAGTGAGGAGGCTTTTTTGGAGGCCTAGGGACGTACCCAATTCGCCCTATAGTGAGTC
GTATTACGCGCGCTCACTGGCCGTCGTTTTACAACGTCGTGACTGGGAAAACCCTGGCGTTACCCAACTT
AATCGCCTTGCAGCACATCCCCCTTTCGCCAGCTGGCGTAATAGCGAAGAGGCCCGCACCGATCGCCCTT
CCCAACAGTTGCGCAGCCTGAATGGCGAATGGG
[124 nt withheld, positions 7244-7367]
C
[91 nt withheld, positions 7369-7459]
A
[49 nt withheld, positions 7461-7509]
CCTTTGACGTTGGAGTCCACGTTCTTT
[37 nt withheld, positions 7537-7573]
ACCCTATCTCGGTCTATTCTTTTGATTTATAAGGGATTTTGCCGATTTCGGCCTATTGGTTAAAAAATGA
GCTGATTTAACAAAAATTTAACGCGAATTTTAACAAAATATTAACGCTTACAATTTAGGTGGCACTTTTC
GGGGAAATGTGCGCGGAACCCCTATTTGTTTATTTTTCTAAATACATTCAAATATGTATCCGCTCATGAG
ACAATAACCCTGATAAATGCTTCAATAATATTGAAAAAGGAAGAGTATGAGTATTCAACATTTCCGTGTC
GCCCTTATTCCCTTTTTTGCGGCATTTTGCCTTCCTGTTTTTGCTCACCCAGAAACGCTGGTGAAAGTAA
AAGATGCTGAAGATCAGTTGGGTGCACGAGTGGGTTACATCGAACTGGATCTCAACAGCGGTAAGATCCT
TGAGAGTTTTCGCCCCGAAGAACGTTTTCCAATGATGAGCACTTTTAAAGTTCTGCTATGTGGCGCGGTA
TTATCCCGTATTGACGCCGGGCAAGAGCAACTCGGTCGCCGCATACACTATTCTCAGAATGACTTGGTTG
AGTACTCACCAGTCACAGAAAAGCATCTTACGGATGGCATGACAGTAAGAGAATTATGCAGTGCTGCCAT
AACCATGAGTGATAACACTGCGGCCAACTTACTTCTGACAACGATCGGAGGACCGAAGGAGCTAACCGCT
TTTTTGCACAACATGGGGGATCATGTAACTCGCCTTGATCGTTGGGAACCGGAGCTGAATGAAGCCATAC
CAAACGACGAGCGTGACACCACGATGCCTGTAGCAATGGCAACAACGTTGCGCAAACTATTAACTGGCGA
ACTACTTACTCTAGCTTCCCGGCAACAATTAATAGACTGGATGGAGGCGGATAAAGTTGCAGGACCACTT
CTGCGCTCGGCCCTTCCGGCTGGCTGGTTTATTGCTGATAAATCTGGAGCCGGTGAGCGTGGGTCTCGCG
GTATCATTGCAGCACTGGGGCCAGATGGTAAGCCCTCCCGTATCGTAGTTATCTACACGACGGGGAGTCA
GGCAACTATGGATGAACGAAATAGACAGATCGCTGAGATAGGTGCCTCACTGATTAAGCATTGGTAACTG
TCAGACCAAGTTTACTCATATATACTTTAGATTGATTTAAAACTTCATTTTTAATTTAAAAGGATCTAGG
TGAAGATCCTTTTTGATAATCTCATGACCAAAATCCCTTAACGTGAGTTTTCGTTCCACTGAGCGTCAGA
CCCCGTAGAAAAGATCAAAGGATCTTCTTGAGATCCTTTTTTTCTGCGCGTAATCTGCTGCTTGCAAACA
AAAAAACCACCGCTACCAGCGGTGGTTTGTTTGCCGGATCAAGAGCTACCAACTCTTTTTCCGAAGGTAA
CTGGCTTCAGCAGAGCGCAGATACCAAATACTGTTCTTCTAGTGTAGCCGTAGTTAGGCCACCACTTCAA
GAACTCTGTAGCACCGCCTACATACCTCGCTCTGCTAATCCTGTTACCAGTGGCTGCTGCCAGTGGCGAT
AAGTCGTGTCTTACCGGGTTGGACTCAAGACGATAGTTACCGGATAAGGCGCAGCGGTCGGGCTGAACGG
GGGGTTCGTGCACACAGCCCAGCTTGGAGCGAACGACCTACACCGAACTGAGATACCTACAGCGTGAGCT
ATGAGAAAGCGCCACGCTTCCCGAAGGGAGAAAGGCGGACAGGTATCCGGTAAGCGGCAGGGTCGGAACA
GGAGAGCGCACGAGGGAGCTTCCAGGGGGAAACGCCTGGTATCTTTATAGTCCTGTCGGGTTTCGCCACC
TCTGACTTGAGCGTCGATTTTTGTGATGCTCGTCAGGGGGGCGGAGCCTATGGAAAAACGCCAGCAACGC
GGCCTTTTTACGGTTCCTGGCCTTTTGCTGGCCTTTTGCTCACATGTTCTTTCCTGCGTTATCCCCTGAT
TCTGTGGATAACCGTATTACCGCCTTTGAGTGAGCTGATACCGCTCGCCGCAGCCGAACGACCGAGCGCA
GCGAGTCAGTGAGCGAGGAAGCGGAAGAGCGCCCAATACGCAAACCGCCTCTCCCCGCGCGTTGGCCGAT
TCATTAATGCAGCTGGCACGACAGGTTTCCCGACTGGAAAGCGGGCAGTGAGCGCAACGCAATTAATGTG
AGTTAGCTCACTCATTAGGCACCCCAGGCTTTACACTTTATGCTTCCGGCTCGTATGTTGTGTGGAATTG
TGAGCGGATAACAATTTCACACAGGAAACAGCTATGACCATGATTACGCCAAGCGCGCAATTAACCCTCA
CTAAAGGGAACAAAAGCTGGAGCTGCAAGC
Features (pLannotate 1.2.2; 31 found; start..end, strand, type, name):
      5..231     +  promoter       RSV promoter: Rous sarcoma virus enhancer/promoter
    232..412     +  LTR            5' LTR (truncated): truncated 5' long terminal repeat (LTR) from HIV-1
    459..584     +  misc_feature   HIV-1 Ψ: packaging signal of human immunodeficiency virus type 1
    568..931     +  CDS            HIV-1 gag (fragment): gag protein from human immunodeficiency virus 1; gag
   1077..1310    +  misc_feature   RRE: The Rev response element (RRE) of HIV-1 allows for Rev-dependent mRNA export from the nucleus to the cytoplasm.
   1687..1713    +  CDS            Rev (fragment): human immunodeficiency virus 1 (HIV-1) Rev protein; rev; enhances nuclear export of unspliced and incompletely spliced viral mRNAs
   1720..1743    +  promoter       SV40 promoter (fragment): SV40 early promoter
   1744..1815    +  promoter       SV40 promoter (fragment): SV40 enhancer and early promoter
   1839..1974    +  rep_origin     SV40 ori: SV40 origin of replication
   2020..2616    +  CDS            PuroR (fragment): puromycin N-acetyltransferase; pac from Streptomyces; confers resistance to puromycin
   2665..2782    +  misc_feature   cPPT/CTS: central polypurine tract and central termination sequence of HIV-1
   2847..2913    +  CDS            small t antigen (fragment): SV40 (simian virus 40) small t antigen
   2920..4098    +  promoter       EF-1α promoter: strong constitutive promoter for human elongation factor EF-1α
   4115..5638    +  CDS            MTA3 (fragment): MTA3_HUMAN - Also known as KIAA1266. Experimental evidence at protein level: Swiss-Prot protein existence level 1. Plays a role in maintenance of the normal epithelial architecture through the repression of SNAI1 transcription in a histone deacetylase-dependent manner, and thus the regulation of E-cadherin levels. Contributes to transcriptional repression by BCL6. From Homo sapiens (Human).
   5675..5728    +  promoter       U6 promoter (fragment): RNA polymerase III promoter for human U6 snRNA
   5770..6358    +  misc_feature   WPRE: woodchuck hepatitis virus posttranscriptional regulatory element
   6409..6428    +  misc_feature   cPPT/CTS (fragment): central polypurine tract and central termination sequence of HIV-1
   6430..6663    +  LTR            3' LTR (ΔU3): self-inactivating 3' long terminal repeat (LTR) from HIV-1
   6741..6862    +  polyA_signal   SV40 poly(A) signal: SV40 polyadenylation signal
   6902..7037    +  rep_origin     SV40 ori: SV40 origin of replication
   7058..7076    -  promoter       T7 promoter: promoter for bacteriophage T7 RNA polymerase
   7084..7239    +  CDS            lacZα (fragment): LacZα fragment of β-galactosidase; lacZ fragment
   7244..7672    +  rep_origin     f1 ori (sequence partly withheld): f1 bacteriophage origin of replication; arrow indicates direction of (+) strand synthesis
   7725..7829    +  promoter       AmpR promoter: bla
   7830..8690    +  CDS            AmpR: β-lactamase; bla; confers resistance to ampicillin, carbenicillin, and related antibiotics
   8861..9449    +  rep_origin     ori: high-copy-number ColE1/pMB1/pBR322/pUC origin of replication
   9632..9724    +  CDS            lacI (fragment): lac repressor; lacI; The lac repressor binds to the lac operator to inhibit transcription in E. coli. This inhibition can be relieved by adding lactose or isopropyl-β-D-thiogalactopyranoside (IPTG).
   9737..9758    +  protein_bind   CAP binding site: CAP binding activates transcription in the presence of cAMP. E. coli catabolite activator protein
   9773..9803    +  promoter       lac promoter: promoter for the E. coli lac operon
   9811..9827    +  protein_bind   lac operator: The lac repressor binds to the lac operator to inhibit transcription in E. coli. This inhibition can be relieved by adding lactose or isopropyl-β-D-thiogalactopyranoside (IPTG). lac repressor encoded by lacI
   9872..9890    +  promoter       T3 promoter: promoter for bacteriophage T3 RNA polymerase
