[The description below was written by a language model from this plasmid's Addgene catalogue record and pLannotate feature annotations shown in this document.]
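Description:
TFORF2899 is a lentiviral mammalian expression plasmid built on the pLX_TRC317 backbone and carrying the human transcription factor MTA3 as a synthesized open reading frame. It belongs to a barcoded transcription factor ORF collection in which each clone carries a unique 24-bp barcode, so that the overexpressed factor can be identified in pooled screens. The sequenced record is about 9.9 kb. In bacteria the plasmid is maintained through a high-copy ColE1/pUC-type origin and an ampicillin resistance gene. An f1 origin and remnants of a lac/T7/T3 cloning region are also present. The depositor warns that the plasmid can recombine, a known issue with LTR-containing vectors.

The viral portion follows a third-generation, self-inactivating design. An RSV promoter drives a truncated HIV-1 5' LTR, followed by the Ψ packaging signal with a gag fragment, the Rev response element, a cPPT/CTS element and a ΔU3 3' LTR, with an SV40 polyadenylation signal downstream. Two expression units lie between the LTRs. The first is an SV40 early promoter/origin region placed ahead of the puromycin N-acetyltransferase gene, which allows selection of transduced cells. The second is the EF-1α promoter driving the MTA3 coding sequence, followed by a WPRE to enhance transcript expression. The annotation software did not call the barcode as a feature, so its exact position is not given in the record. A short U6 promoter fragment annotated between the ORF and the WPRE appears to be only a partial match rather than a functional unit. The construct is intended for producing lentivirus to stably overexpress MTA3, alone or within pooled transcription factor screens such as directed differentiation studies.
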