Addgene plasmid #144356: TFORF2899
Purpose: Lentiviral vector for overexpressing transcription factor ORFs with unique 24-bp barcodes. Barcodes facilitate identification of transcription factors in pooled screens.
Depositing lab: Feng Zhang. Depositing organization: Broad Institute. Publication: A transcription factor atlas of directed differentiation. Joung J, Ma S, Tay T, Geiger-Schuller KR, Kirchgatterer PC, Verdine VK, Guo B, Arias-Garcia MA, Allen WE, Singh A, Kuksenko O, Abudayyeh OO, Gootenberg JS, Fu Z, Macrae RK, Buenrostro JD, Regev A, Zhang F. Cell. 2023 Jan 5;186(1):209-229.e26. doi: 10.1016/j.cell.2022.11.026. PubMed 36608654.
Backbone
  Vector backbone: pLX_TRC317
  Backbone manufacturer: Broad Institute Genetic Perturbation Platform
  Backbone size w/o insert (bp): 8264
  Vector type: Mammalian Expression, Lentiviral
  Selectable markers: Puromycin
Growth in bacteria
  Bacterial resistance: Ampicillin, 100 μg/mL
  Growth temperature: 37°C
  Growth strain: NEB Stable
  Copy number: High Copy
Gene/Insert
  Gene/Insert name: MTA3
  Species: H. sapiens (human)
  Insert size (bp): 1649
  Entrez Gene: MTA3
  Promoter: EF1a
  Cloning method: Unknown
  Sequencing primers: 5′ GGGTGGAGACTGAAGTTAGGCCAG; 3′ CACATAGCGTAAAAGGAGCAACATAG
Terms and licenses: Academic/Nonprofit Terms; Industry Terms: Not Available to Industry
Depositor comments: NM_020744,ENST00000407270 . The transcription factor ORF portion of this plasmid was synthesized by Genewiz. Please test multiple small colonies in case of plasmid recombination. To make this collection available in a timely manner, a portion of this collection was not fully sequenced by Addgene. If an Addgene verified full plasmid sequence is not available, please contact us prior to placing an order to request the full sequence.
How to cite: TFORF2899 was a gift from Feng Zhang (Addgene plasmid # 144356 ; http://n2t.net/addgene:144356 ; RRID:Addgene_144356)
