>Addgene plasmid #144356 | TFORF2899 | depositor partial sequence | sequence record 285183 | Insert
ACCGCCACCATGGCGGCCAACATGTACCGGGTCGGAGATTATGTCTACTTTGAGAATTCCTCCAGCAACC
CATACCTAATAAGAAGGATAGAAGAACTCAACAAGACTGCAAGTGGCAACGTGGAAGCAAAAGTAGTATG
CTTTTATAGACGACGTGATATTTCCAACACACTTATAATGCTCGCAGATAAGCATGCTAAAGAAATTGAG
GAAGAATCTGAAACAACAGTTGAGGCTGACTTGACCGATAAGCAGAAACATCAGTTGAAACATAGGGAAC
TCTTTTTGTCACGCCAGTATGAATCTCTGCCCGCAACACATATCAGGGGAAAGTGCAGTGTTGCCCTTCT
GAATGAGACAGAATCAGTATTGTCATATCTTGATAAGGAGGATACCTTCTTCTACTCATTGGTCTATGAC
CCCTCATTGAAAACACTATTAGCTGACAAAGGTGAAATCAGAGTGGGACCTAGATATCAAGCAGACATTC
CAGAAATGCTGTTAGAAGGAGAATCAGATGAGAGGGAACAATCAAAATTGGAAGTTAAAGTTTGGGATCC
AAATAGCCCACTTACGGATCGACAGATTGACCAGTTTTTAGTTGTAGCACGTGCTGTTGGGACATTCGCC
AGAGCCCTGGATTGCAGCAGTTCTGTGAGGCAGCCTAGTTTGCATATGAGTGCTGCTGCAGCTTCCCGAG
ACATCACCTTGTTTCACGCTATGGATACATTGTATAGACACAGCTATGATTTGAGCAGTGCCATTAGTGT
CTTAGTACCACTCGGAGGACCTGTTTTATGCAGAGATGAAATGGAGGAATGGTCAGCCTCTGAAGCTAGC
TTATTTGAAGAGGCACTGGAAAAATATGGCAAAGACTTCAATGACATACGGCAAGATTTTCTTCCTTGGA
AATCATTGACTAGCATCATTGAATATTATTACATGTGGAAAACTACTGACAGATATGTGCAACAGAAACG
TCTAAAAGCAGCAGAAGCTGAGAGTAAACTGAAACAAGTATATATCCCAACCTACAGCAAACCAAATCCC
AACCAAATATCCACTAGTAATGGGAAGCCTGGTGCTGTGAATGGAGCTGTGGGGACCACGTTCCAGCCTC
AGAATCCTCTCTTAGGGAGAGCCTGTGAGAGCTGCTATGCTACACAGTCTCACCAGTGGTATTCTTGGGG
CCCACCTAATATGCAGTGTAGATTATGTGCAATTTGTTGGCTTTATTGGAAAAAATATGGAGGCTTGAAA
ATGCCCACCCAGTCAGAAGAAGAGAAGTTATCTCCTAGCCCAACTACAGAGGACCCTCGTGTTAGAAGTC
ACGTGTCCCGCCAGGCCATGCAGGGAATGCCAGTCCGAAACACTGGGAGTCCAAAGTCTGCAGTGAAGAC
CCGCCAAGCTTTCTTCCTTCATACTACATATTTCACAAAATTTGCTCGTCAGGTCTGCAAAAATACCCTC
CGGCTGCGGCAGGCAGCAAGACGGCCGTTTGTTGCTATTAATTATGCTGCCATTAGGGCAGAATGTAAGA
TGCTTTTAAATTCTTAGTAATGAACTAGTCCGTAACTTGAAAGTATTTCGATTTCTTGGCTTTATATATC
TTGTGGAAAGGACGAGTCTTGCAGGTCTTGAAGTGGGAC
