>Addgene plasmid #144356 | TFORF2899 | depositor partial sequence | sequence record 285184 | Barcode
GTCTTGCAGGTCTTGAAGTGGGAC
